Addgene plasmid #139048: pXF276
Purpose: MosSCI SapTrap assembly: Cassette 3B for 5-cassette system
Depositing lab: Erik Griffin. Depositing organization: Dartmouth College and Medical School. Publication: SapTrap Assembly of Caenorhabditis elegans MosSCI Transgene Vectors. Fan X, Henau S, Feinstein J, Miller SI, Han B, Frokjaer-Jensen C, Griffin EE. G3 (Bethesda). 2019 Dec 17. pii: g3.119.400822. doi: 10.1534/g3.119.400822. PubMed 31848219.
Backbone
  Vector backbone: Zero blunt TOPO
  Backbone manufacturer: Thermo Fisher Scientific
  Backbone size w/o insert (bp): 3519
  Vector type: Worm Expression
Growth in bacteria
  Bacterial resistance: Kanamycin, 50 μg/mL
  Growth temperature: 37°C
  Growth strain: DH5alpha
  Copy number: High Copy
Gene/Insert
  Gene/Insert name: lov domain (includes STOP codon)
  Species: C. elegans (nematode)
  Cloning method: TOPO Cloning
Terms and licenses: Academic/Nonprofit Terms; Industry Terms: Not Available to Industry
How to cite: pXF276 was a gift from Erik Griffin (Addgene plasmid # 139048 ; http://n2t.net/addgene:139048 ; RRID:Addgene_139048)
