[The description below was written by a language model from this plasmid's Addgene catalogue record and pLannotate feature annotations shown in this document.]
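Description:
pXF276 is a donor ("cassette") plasmid from a SapTrap modular assembly toolkit for building Caenorhabditis elegans MosSCI transgene vectors. It supplies the part for position 3B in the five-cassette version of the system. It is built in the Zero Blunt TOPO cloning backbone, catalogued as a worm expression vector, and is maintained in E. coli as a high-copy plasmid through a ColE1/pUC-type origin. Selection is with kanamycin via the Tn5-derived NeoR/KanR gene, and the backbone also carries a BleoR (Sh ble) marker. The 4,100 nt sequenced record shows the usual TOPO backbone remnants: the lac promoter, operator and CAP site, a lacZα–ccdB fusion whose disruption by an insert permits growth in standard strains, and flanking SP6 and T7 phage promoters useful for sequencing or in vitro transcription.

The insert is a LOV domain coding segment that includes its own stop codon, so it is suited to sit at the C-terminal end of an assembled fusion protein. It lies between the SP6 and T7 promoters in reverse orientation. The annotation software labels it as two fragments matching miniSOG and miniSOG2, which are flavin-binding proteins engineered from a plant LOV domain, so these are probably homology hits rather than a precise identification. The gap between the two matches may reflect an intron or divergent sequence, but the record does not say. The catalogue lists the species as C. elegans, though the record does not state which LOV variant this is or its intended function. No worm promoter or 3′ UTR is annotated, consistent with a parts donor. In SapTrap assembly, type IIS digestion with SapI releases each cassette with defined overhangs for ordered ligation into a destination vector, which here would give a MosSCI targeting construct for single-copy transgene insertion.
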