Features (pLannotate 1.2.2; 16 found; start..end, strand, type, name):
      2..94      +  CDS            lacI (fragment): lac repressor; lacI; The lac repressor binds to the lac operator to inhibit transcription in E. coli. This inhibition can be relieved by adding lactose or isopropyl-β-D-thiogalactopyranoside (IPTG).
    107..128     +  protein_bind   CAP binding site: CAP binding activates transcription in the presence of cAMP. E. coli catabolite activator protein
    143..173     +  promoter       lac promoter: promoter for the E. coli lac operon
    181..197     +  protein_bind   lac operator: The lac repressor binds to the lac operator to inhibit transcription in E. coli. This inhibition can be relieved by adding lactose or isopropyl-β-D-thiogalactopyranoside (IPTG). lac repressor encoded by lacI
    239..257     +  promoter       SP6 promoter: promoter for bacteriophage SP6 RNA polymerase
    444..713     -  CDS            miniSOG (fragment): miniSOG is a basic (constitutively fluorescent) cyan fluorescent protein published in 2011, derived from Arabidopsis thaliana. It requires the cofactor flavin for fluorescence.
    773..877     -  CDS            miniSOG2 (fragment): miniSOG2 is a basic (constitutively fluorescent) cyan fluorescent protein published in 2017, derived from Arabidopsis thaliana. It requires the cofactor flavin for fluorescence.
    989..1007    -  promoter       T7 promoter: promoter for bacteriophage T7 RNA polymerase
   1010..1157    +  CDS            lacZα (fragment): LacZα fragment of β-galactosidase; lacZ fragment
   1167..1470    +  CDS            ccdB (fragment): CcdB, a bacterial toxin that poisons DNA gyrase; ccdB; Plasmids containing the ccdB gene cannot be propagated in standard E. coli strains.
   1518..1787    +  CDS            tnpA (fragment): TN5P_ECOLX - Also known as tnp. Experimental evidence at protein level: Swiss-Prot protein existence level 1. Mediates transposition of transposon Tn5 by a 'cut and paste' mechanism. First, the monomeric transposase binds the 19 bp inverted DNA repeats flanking the transposon. Then, dimerization of the DNA- bound transposase creates a synaptic DNA complex. After nicking of the first DNA strand, excision of the transposon proceeds through a series of intermediates. The transposase then mediates the insertion of the transposon at a new site by strand transfer. The activity of the wild- type tran
   1819..2613    +  CDS            NeoR/KanR: aminoglycoside phosphotransferase from Tn5; aph(3')-II (or nptII); confers resistance to neomycin, kanamycin, and G418 (Geneticin®)
   2634..2684    -  misc_feature   bom (fragment): basis of mobility region from pBR322
   2711..2799    +  promoter       AmpR promoter (fragment): bla
   2819..3193    +  CDS            BleoR: antibiotic-binding protein; Sh ble from Streptoalloteichus hindustanus; confers resistance to bleomycin, phleomycin, and Zeocin™
   3331..3919    +  rep_origin     ori: high-copy-number ColE1/pMB1/pBR322/pUC origin of replication
>Addgene plasmid #139048 | pXF276 | addgene full sequence | sequence record 273914 | Addgene NGS Result
AGCGCCCAATACGCAAACCGCCTCTCCCCGCGCGTTGGCCGATTCATTAATGCAGCTGGCACGACAGGTT
TCCCGACTGGAAAGCGGGCAGTGAGCGCAACGCAATTAATGTGAGTTAGCTCACTCATTAGGCACCCCAG
GCTTTACACTTTATGCTTCCGGCTCGTATGTTGTGTGGAATTGTGAGCGGATAACAATTTCACACAGGAA
ACAGCTATGACCATGATTACGCCAAGCTATTTAGGTGACACTATAGAATACTCAAGCTATGCATCAAGCT
TGGTACCGAGCTCGGATCCACTAGTAACGGCCGCCAGTGTGCTGGAATTCGCCCTTGCAGCTCTTCGTTA
GACCCAAGTGTCGACGGCTTTATCAATTTCTTCAGCAGTCTTCTTGGCGAGCATAACAGCTTCACGCTCG
GCAGCGTCACGAACATGTTCGGTTCCATCGAGTTGAACTCCAATGAAGTATTGAACATCTCCCTTCTGAT
CACGCATTGGTTGAAGATGGAAAAGATTCCAGAACTTCTGAAAAATTCAGTTAAACATTGATACGATACA
ACAAATGCGAAAATTATAACTTACCTTTCCGGACTTGGTGTAGTTGATGAGCTGGACGGTAACCTCAGTC
TGATTGTCGATGGCGTCACGGATCTTTCTGACGGTAGCTCTGTCAGTTTCTGGTCCCTGGAGGAATCGGC
AATTTCTTCCAAGGATCTGAAAATGTATGGCGAAAAGAACGTATCTTGATTTGGAACTTAAATTAATTAA
CTTACCTCTTCACGTGAATACTCGGTGAGCTGAAGGAACGAATCAGAAGCGAAAATGATTGGGTTATCCG
GAAGTCGGGGATCGGTGATTACAAAATTCTTCTCAATGCGCTCAAGTGCAGCAGCAAGACGAGGCGTCGA
AGAGCTGCAAGGGCGAATTCTGCAGATATCCATCACACTGGCGGCCGCTCGAGCATGCATCTAGAGGGCC
CAATTCGCCCTATAGTGAGTCGTATTACAATTCACTGGCCGTCGTTTTACAACGTCGTGACTGGGAAAAC
CCTGGCGTTACCCAACTTAATCGCCTTGCAGCACATCCCCCTTTCGCCAGCTGGCGTAATAGCGAAGAGG
CCCGCACCGATCGCCCTTCCCAACAGTTGCGCAGCCTATACGTACGGCAGTTTAAGGTTTACACCTATAA
AAGAGAGAGCCGTTATCGTCTGTTTGTGGATGTACAGAGTGATATTATTGACACGCCGGGGCGACGGATG
GTGATCCCCCTGGCCAGTGCACGTCTGCTGTCAGATAAAGTCTCCCGTGAACTTTACCCGGTGGTGCATA
TCGGGGATGAAAGCTGGCGCATGATGACCACCGATATGGCCAGTGTGCCGGTCTCCGTTATCGGGGAAGA
AGTGGCTGATCTCAGCCACCGCGAAAATGACATCAAAAACGCCATTAACCTGATGTTCTGGGGAATATAA
ATGTCAGGCATGAGATTATCAAAAAGGATCTTCACCTAGATCCTTTTCACGTAGAAAGCCAGTCCGCAGA
AACGGTGCTGACCCCGGATGAATGTCAGCTACTGGGCTATCTGGACAAGGGAAAACGCAAGCGCAAAGAG
AAAGCAGGTAGCTTGCAGTGGGCTTACATGGCGATAGCTAGACTGGGCGGTTTTATGGACAGCAAGCGAA
CCGGAATTGCCAGCTGGGGCGCCCTCTGGTAAGGTTGGGAAGCCCTGCAAAGTAAACTGGATGGCTTTCT
TGCCGCCAAGGATCTGATGGCGCAGGGGATCAAGCTCTGATCAAGAGACAGGATGAGGATCGTTTCGCAT
GATTGAACAAGATGGATTGCACGCAGGTTCTCCGGCCGCTTGGGTGGAGAGGCTATTCGGCTATGACTGG
GCACAACAGACAATCGGCTGCTCTGATGCCGCCGTGTTCCGGCTGTCAGCGCAGGGGCGCCCGGTTCTTT
TTGTCAAGACCGACCTGTCCGGTGCCCTGAATGAACTGCAAGACGAGGCAGCGCGGCTATCGTGGCTGGC
CACGACGGGCGTTCCTTGCGCAGCTGTGCTCGACGTTGTCACTGAAGCGGGAAGGGACTGGCTGCTATTG
GGCGAAGTGCCGGGGCAGGATCTCCTGTCATCTCACCTTGCTCCTGCCGAGAAAGTATCCATCATGGCTG
ATGCAATGCGGCGGCTGCATACGCTTGATCCGGCTACCTGCCCATTCGACCACCAAGCGAAACATCGCAT
CGAGCGAGCACGTACTCGGATGGAAGCCGGTCTTGTCGATCAGGATGATCTGGACGAAGAGCATCAGGGG
CTCGCGCCAGCCGAACTGTTCGCCAGGCTCAAGGCGAGCATGCCCGACGGCGAGGATCTCGTCGTGACCC
ATGGCGATGCCTGCTTGCCGAATATCATGGTGGAAAATGGCCGCTTTTCTGGATTCATCGACTGTGGCCG
GCTGGGTGTGGCGGACCGCTATCAGGACATAGCGTTGGCTACCCGTGATATTGCTGAAGAGCTTGGCGGC
GAATGGGCTGACCGCTTCCTCGTGCTTTACGGTATCGCCGCTCCCGATTCGCAGCGCATCGCCTTCTATC
GCCTTCTTGACGAGTTCTTCTGAATTATTAACGCTTACAATTTCCTGATGCGGTATTTTCTCCTTACGCA
TCTGTGCGGTATTTCACACCGCATCAGGTGGCACTTTTCGGGGAAATGTGCGCGGAACCCCTATTTGTTT
ATTTTTCTAAATACATTCAAATATGTATCCGCTCATGAGACAATAACCCTGATAAATGCTTCAATAATAG
CACGTGAGGAGGGCCACCATGGCCAAGTTGACCAGTGCCGTTCCGGTGCTCACCGCGCGCGACGTCGCCG
GAGCGGTCGAGTTCTGGACCGACCGGCTCGGGTTCTCCCGGGACTTCGTGGAGGACGACTTCGCCGGTGT
GGTCCGGGACGACGTGACCCTGTTCATCAGCGCGGTCCAGGACCAGGTGGTGCCGGACAACACCCTGGCC
TGGGTGTGGGTGCGCGGCCTGGACGAGCTGTACGCCGAGTGGTCGGAGGTCGTGTCCACGAACTTCCGGG
ACGCCTCCGGGCCGGCCATGACCGAGATCGGCGAGCAGCCGTGGGGGCGGGAGTTCGCCCTGCGCGACCC
GGCCGGCAACTGCGTGCACTTCGTGGCCGAGGAGCAGGACTGACACGTGCTAAAACTTCATTTTTAATTT
AAAAGGATCTAGGTGAAGATCCTTTTTGATAATCTCATGACCAAAATCCCTTAACGTGAGTTTTCGTTCC
ACTGAGCGTCAGACCCCGTAGAAAAGATCAAAGGATCTTCTTGAGATCCTTTTTTTCTGCGCGTAATCTG
CTGCTTGCAAACAAAAAAACCACCGCTACCAGCGGTGGTTTGTTTGCCGGATCAAGAGCTACCAACTCTT
TTTCCGAAGGTAACTGGCTTCAGCAGAGCGCAGATACCAAATACTGTTCTTCTAGTGTAGCCGTAGTTAG
GCCACCACTTCAAGAACTCTGTAGCACCGCCTACATACCTCGCTCTGCTAATCCTGTTACCAGTGGCTGC
TGCCAGTGGCGATAAGTCGTGTCTTACCGGGTTGGACTCAAGACGATAGTTACCGGATAAGGCGCAGCGG
TCGGGCTGAACGGGGGGTTCGTGCACACAGCCCAGCTTGGAGCGAACGACCTACACCGAACTGAGATACC
TACAGCGTGAGCTATGAGAAAGCGCCACGCTTCCCGAAGGGAGAAAGGCGGACAGGTATCCGGTAAGCGG
CAGGGTCGGAACAGGAGAGCGCACGAGGGAGCTTCCAGGGGGAAACGCCTGGTATCTTTATAGTCCTGTC
GGGTTTCGCCACCTCTGACTTGAGCGTCGATTTTTGTGATGCTCGTCAGGGGGGCGGAGCCTATGGAAAA
ACGCCAGCAACGCGGCCTTTTTACGGTTCCTGGCCTTTTGCTGGCCTTTTGCTCACATGTTCTTTCCTGC
GTTATCCCCTGATTCTGTGGATAACCGTATTACCGCCTTTGAGTGAGCTGATACCGCTCGCCGCAGCCGA
ACGACCGAGCGCAGCGAGTCAGTGAGCGAGGAAGCGGAAG
